>Addgene plasmid #138528 | pTetOne-DsRed-cNLS | addgene full sequence | sequence record 274395 | Addgene NGS Result
CGCCCAGAGCAGCCGCGTCCCTGCGCAAACCCAGGGCTGCCTTGGAAAAGGCGCAACCCCAACCCCGTGG
AATTATCACCTCGAGAATAAAATATCTTTATTTTCATTACATCTGTGTGTTGGTTTTTTGTGTGAATCGA
TAGTACTAACATACGCTCTCCATCAAAACAAAACGAAACAAAACAAACTAGCAAAATAGGCTGTCCCCAG
TGCAAGTGCAGGTGCCAGAACATTTCTCTCTCGAGTTTACTCCCTATCAGTGATAGAGAACGTATGAAGA
GTTTACTCCCTATCAGTGATAGAGAACGTATGCAGACTTTACTCCCTATCAGTGATAGAGAACGTATAAG
GAGTTTACTCCCTATCAGTGATAGAGAACGTATGACCAGTTTACTCCCTATCAGTGATAGAGAACGTATC
TACAGTTTACTCCCTATCAGTGATAGAGAACGTATATCCAGTTTACTCCCTATCAGTGATAGAGAACGTA
TAAGCTTTGCTTATGTAAACCAGGGCGCCTATAAAAGAGTGCTGATTTTTTGAGTAAACTTCAATTCCAC
AACACTTTTGTCTTATACCAACTTTCCGTACCACTTCCTACCCTCGTAAAGAATTCGCCGCCACCATGGA
TAGCACTGAGAACGTCATCAAGCCCTTCATGCGCTTCAAGGTGCACATGGAGGGCTCCGTGAACGGCCAC
GAGTTCGAGATCGAGGGCGAGGGCGAGGGCAAGCCCTACGAGGGCACCCAGACCGCCAAGCTGCAGGTGA
CCAAGGGCGGCCCCCTGCCCTTCGCCTGGGACATCCTGTCCCCCCAGTTCCAGTACGGCTCCAAGGTGTA
CGTGAAGCACCCCGCCGACATCCCCGACTACAAGAAGCTGTCCTTCCCCGAGGGCTTCAAGTGGGAGCGC
GTGATGAACTTCGAGGACGGCGGCGTGGTGACCGTGACCCAGGACTCCTCCCTGCAGGACGGCACCTTCA
TCTACCACGTGAAGTTCATCGGCGTGAACTTCCCCTCCGACGGCCCCGTAATGCAGAAGAAGACTCTGGG
CTGGGAGCCCTCCACCGAGCGCCTGTACCCCCGCGACGGCGTGCTGAAGGGCGAGATCCACAAGGCGCTG
AAGCTGAAGGGCGGCGGCCACTACCTGGTGGAGTTCAAGTCAATCTACATGGCCAAGAAGCCCGTGAAGC
TGCCCGGCTACTACTACGTGGACTCCAAGCTGGACATCACCTCCCACAACGAGGACTACACCGTGGTGGA
GCAGTACGAGCGCGCCGAGGCCCGCCACCACCTGTTCCAGTCCGGACTCAGATCTCGAGCTGATCCAAAA
AAGAAGAGAAAGGTAGATCCAAAAAAGAAGAGAAAGGTAGATCCAAAAAAGAAGAGAAAGGTAGGATCCA
CCGGATCTAGATAACTGATCAACCGGTGGATCCAGATCTCTGCAGCATATGTCTAGAGGATCATAATCAG
CCATACCACATTTGTAGAGGTTTTACTTGCTTTAAAAAACCTCCCACACCTCCCCCTGAACCTGAAACAT
AAAATGAATGCAATTGTTGTTGTTAACTTGTTTATTGCAGCTTATAATGGTTACAAATAAAGCAATAGCA
TCACAAATTTCACAAATAAAGCATTTTTTTCACTGCCGACGTCAGGTGGCACTTTTCGGGGAAATGTGCG
CGGAACCCCTATTTGTTTATTTTTCTAAATACATTCAAATATGTATCCGCTCATGAGACAATAACCCTGA
TAAATGCTTCAATAATATTGAAAAAGGAAGAGTATGAGTATTCAACATTTCCGTGTCGCCCTTATTCCCT
TTTTTGCGGCATTTTGCCTTCCTGTTTTTGCTCACCCAGAAACGCTGGTGAAAGTAAAAGATGCTGAAGA
TCAGTTGGGTGCACGAGTGGGTTACATCGAACTGGATCTCAACAGCGGTAAGATCCTTGAGAGTTTTCGC
CCCGAAGAACGTTTTCCAATGATGAGCACTTTTAAAGTTCTGCTATGTGGCGCGGTATTATCCCGTGTTG
ACGCCGGGCAAGAGCAACTCGGTCGCCGCATACACTATTCTCAGAATGACTTGGTTGAGTACTCACCAGT
CACAGAAAAGCATCTTACGGATGGCATGACAGTAAGAGAATTATGCAGTGCTGCCATAACCATGAGTGAT
AACACTGCGGCCAACTTACTTCTGACAACGATCGGAGGACCGAAGGAGCTAACCGCTTTTTTGCACAACA
TGGGGGATCATGTAACTCGCCTTGATCGTTGGGAACCGGAGCTGAATGAAGCCATACCAAACGACGAGCG
TGACACCACGATGCCTGTAGCAATGGCAACAACGTTGCGCAAACTATTAACTGGCGAACTACTTACTCTA
GCTTCCCGGCAACAATTAATAGACTGGATGGAGGCGGATAAAGTTGCAGGACCACTTCTGCGCTCGGCCC
TTCCGGCTGGCTGGTTTATTGCTGATAAATCTGGAGCCGGTGAGCGTGGGTCTCGCGGTATCATTGCAGC
ACTGGGGCCAGATGGTAAGCCCTCCCGTATCGTAGTTATCTACACGACGGGGAGTCAGGCAACTATGGAT
GAACGAAATAGACAGATCGCTGAGATAGGTGCCTCACTGATTAAGCATTGGTAACTGTCAGACCAAGTTT
ACTCATATATACTTTAGATTGATTTAAAACTTCATTTTTAATTTAAAAGGATCTAGGTGAAGATCCTTTT
TGATAATCTCATGACCAAAATCCCTTAACGTGAGTTTTCGTTCCACTGAGCGTCAGACCCCGTAGAAAAG
ATCAAAGGATCTTCTTGAGATCCTTTTTTTCTGCGCGTAATCTGCTGCTTGCAAACAAAAAAACCACCGC
TACCAGCGGTGGTTTGTTTGCCGGATCAAGAGCTACCAACTCTTTTTCCGAAGGTAACTGGCTTCAGCAG
AGCGCAGATACCAAATACTGTTCTTCTAGTGTAGCCGTAGTTAGGCCACCACTTCAAGAACTCTGTAGCA
CCGCCTACATACCTCGCTCTGCTAATCCTGTTACCAGTGGCTGCTGCCAGTGGCGATAAGTCGTGTCTTA
CCGGGTTGGACTCAAGACGATAGTTACCGGATAAGGCGCAGCGGTCGGGCTGAACGGGGGGTTCGTGCAC
ACAGCCCAGCTTGGAGCGAACGACCTACACCGAACTGAGATACCTACAGCGTGAGCTATGAGAAAGCGCC
ACGCTTCCCGAAGGGAGAAAGGCGGACAGGTATCCGGTAAGCGGCAGGGTCGGAACAGGAGAGCGCACGA
GGGAGCTTCCAGGGGGAAACGCCTGGTATCTTTATAGTCCTGTCGGGTTTCGCCACCTCTGACTTGAGCG
TCGATTTTTGTGATGCTCGTCAGGGGGGCGGAGCCTATGGAAAAACGCCAGCAACGCGGCCTTTTTACGG
TTCCTGGCCTTTTGCTGGCCTTTTGCTCACATGTTCTTTCCTGCGTTATCCCCTGATTCTGTGGATAACC
GTATTACCGCCTTTGAGTGAGCTGATACCGCTCGCCGCAGCCGAACGACCGAGCGCAGCGAGTCAGTGAG
CGAGGAAGCTCGGGGCAGTGAAAAAAATGCTTTATTTGTGAAATTTGTGATGCTATTGCTTTATTTGTAA
CCATTATAAGCTGCAATAAACAAGTTAACAACAACAATTGCATTCATTTTATGTTTCAGGTTCAGGGGGA
GGTGTGGGAGGTTTTTTAAAGCAAGTAAAACCTCTACAAATGTGGTATGGCTGATTATGATCCTCTGGAG
ATTTACCCGGGGAGCATGTCAAGGTCAAAATCGTCAAGAGCGTCAGCAGGCAGCATATCAAGGTCAAAGT
CGTCAAGGGCATCGGCTGGGAGCATGTCTAAGTCAAAATCGTCAAGGGCGTCGGTCGGCCCGCCGCTTTC
GCACTTTAGCTGTTTCTCCAGGCCACATATGATTAGTTCCAGGCCGAAAAGGAAGGCAGGTTCGGCTCCC
TGCCGGTCGAACAGCTCAATTGCTTGTTTCAGAAGTGGGGGCATAGAATCGGTGGTAGGTGTCTCTCTTT
CCTCTTTTGCTACTTGATGCTCCTGTTCCTCCAATACGCAGCCCAGTGTAAAGTGGCCCACGGCGGACAG
AGCGTACAGTGCGTTCTCCAGGGAGAAGCCTTGCTGACACAGGAACGCGAGCTGATTTTCCAGGGTTTCG
TACTGTTTCTCTGTTGGGCGGGTGCCGAGATGCACTTTAGCCCCGTCGCGATGTGAGAGGAGAGCACAGC
GGTATGACTTGGCGTTGTTCCGCAGAAAGTCTTGCCATGACTCGCCTTCCAGGGGGCAGGAGTGGGTATG
ATGCCTGTCCAGCATCTCGATTGGCAGGGCATCGAGCAGGGCCCGCTTGTTCTTCACGTGCCAGTACAGG
GTAGGCTGCTCAACTCCCAGCTTTTGAGCGAGTTTCCTTGTCGTCAGGCCTTCGATACCGACTCCATTGA
GTAATTCCAGAGCAGAGTTTATGACTTTGCTCTTGTCCAGTCTAGACATGGTAATTCGATGATCCCCCTG
GGGAGAGAGGTCGGTGATTCGGTCAACGAGGGAGCCGACTGCCGACGTGCGCTCCGGAGGCTTGCAGAAT
GCGGAACACCGCGCGGGCAGGAACAGGGCCCACACTACCGCCCCACACCCCGCCTCCCGCACCGCCCCTT
CCCGGCCGCTGCTCTCGGCGCGCCCTGCTGAGCAGCCGCTATTGGCCACAGCCCATCGCGGTCGGCGCGC
TGCCATTGCTCCCTGGCGCTGTCCGTCTGCGAGGGTACTAGTGAGACGTGCGGCTTCCGTTTGTCACGTC
CGGCACGCCGCGAACCGCAAGGAACCTTCCCGACTTAGGGGCGGAGCAGGAAGCGTCGCCGGGGGGCCCA
CAAGGGTAGCGGCGAAGATCCGGGTGACGCTGCGAACGGACGTGAAGAATGTGCGAGACCCAGGGTCGGC
GCCGCTGCGTTTCCCGGAACCA
Features (pLannotate 1.2.2; 17 found; start..end, strand, type, name):
     86..134     +  polyA_signal   poly(A) signal: synthetic polyadenylation signal
    148..239     +  misc_feature   pause site: RNA polymerase II transcriptional pause signal from the human α2 globin gene
    243..610     +  promoter       TRE3GS promoter: 3rd-generation Tet-responsive promoter that can be activated by binding of Tet-On® 3G, modified to eliminate binding sites for endogenous mammalian transcription factors
    626..1300    +  CDS            DsRed-Express2: DsRed-Express2 is a basic (constitutively fluorescent) orange fluorescent protein published in 2008, derived from Discosoma sp.. It is reported to be a rapidly-maturing protein.
   1301..1321    +  misc_feature   MCS (fragment): multiple cloning site
   1325..1345    +  CDS            SV40 NLS: nuclear localization signal of SV40 (simian virus 40) large T antigen
   1349..1369    +  CDS            SV40 NLS: nuclear localization signal of SV40 (simian virus 40) large T antigen
   1373..1393    +  CDS            SV40 NLS: nuclear localization signal of SV40 (simian virus 40) large T antigen
   1459..1542    +  CDS            large T antigen (fragment): large T antigen from SV40 (simian virus 40)
   1565..1646    +  polyA_signal   SV40 poly(A) signal: SV40 polyadenylation signal
   1679..1783    +  promoter       AmpR promoter: bla
   1784..2644    +  CDS            AmpR: β-lactamase; bla; confers resistance to ampicillin, carbenicillin, and related antibiotics
   2815..3403    +  rep_origin     ori: high-copy-number ColE1/pMB1/pBR322/pUC origin of replication
   3585..3666    -  polyA_signal   SV40 poly(A) signal: SV40 polyadenylation signal
   3689..3772    -  CDS            large T antigen (fragment): large T antigen from SV40 (simian virus 40)
   3783..4529    -  CDS            Tet-On® 3G: modified rtTA protein that binds tightly to promoters containing the tet operator in the presence of doxycycline
   4548..66      -  promoter       hPGK promoter (across the origin): human phosphoglycerate kinase 1 promoter
