[The description below was written by a language model from this plasmid's Addgene catalogue record and pLannotate feature annotations shown in this document.]
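Description:
pTetOne-DsRed-cNLS is a 4,992 bp mammalian expression plasmid built on the Clontech pTetOne backbone, an all-in-one doxycycline-inducible system that carries both the transactivator and the responsive promoter on a single plasmid. It is propagated in bacteria through a high-copy ColE1/pUC-type origin and selected with ampicillin via the β-lactamase gene and its native promoter. The feature table shows no mammalian selection marker, so the plasmid appears suited to transient transfection, or to co-selection with a separate marker.

The payload is DsRed-Express2, a rapidly maturing synthetic fluorescent protein derived from Discosoma, cloned between EcoRI and AgeI sites. It is fused at its C terminus, across a short remnant of the multiple cloning site, to three tandem copies of the classical SV40 large T antigen nuclear localization signal. This open reading frame is driven by the TRE3GS promoter, a third-generation Tet-responsive promoter modified to remove binding sites for endogenous mammalian transcription factors, and is terminated by an SV40 poly(A) signal. A synthetic poly(A) signal and an RNA polymerase II pause site from the human α2 globin gene sit upstream of TRE3GS, which should limit read-through transcription and background expression. On the opposite strand, the human PGK promoter constitutively expresses Tet-On 3G, a modified rtTA that binds the tet operators only in the presence of doxycycline, followed by its own SV40 poly(A) signal.

Adding doxycycline therefore switches on a nucleus-targeted red fluorescent reporter. The associated work concerned modelling the transport of nuclear proteins along single skeletal muscle cells.
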