Addgene plasmid #138528: pTetOne-DsRed-cNLS
Purpose: Inducible expression of DsRed-Express2 with nuclear localization signal
Depositing lab: Christopher Grigsby & Ana Teixeira. Publication: Modeling the transport of nuclear proteins along single skeletal muscle cells. Taylor-Weiner H, Grigsby CL, Ferreira DMS, Dias JM, Stevens MM, Ruas JL, Teixeira AI. Proc Natl Acad Sci U S A. 2020 Feb 11;117(6):2978-2986. doi: 10.1073/pnas.1919600117. Epub 2020 Jan 27. PubMed 31988126.
Backbone
  Vector backbone: pTetOne
  Backbone manufacturer: Clontech
  Backbone size w/o insert (bp): 4207
  Total vector size (bp): 4992
  Vector type: Mammalian Expression
Growth in bacteria
  Bacterial resistance: Ampicillin, 100 μg/mL
  Growth temperature: 30°C
  Growth strain: NEB Stable
  Copy number: Unknown
Gene/Insert
  Gene/Insert name: DsRed-Express2
  Species: Synthetic
  Insert size (bp): 817
  GenBank ID: FJ226077.1
  Promoter: TRE3Gs
  Tag / fusion protein: 3x SV40 cNLS (C terminal on insert)
  Cloning method: Restriction Enzyme; 5′ cloning site EcoRI (not destroyed); 3′ cloning site AgeI (not destroyed)
  Sequencing primers: 5′ AACGGACGTGAAGAATGTG; 3′ SV40pA-R
Terms and licenses: Academic/Nonprofit Terms; Industry Terms: Not Available to Industry
How to cite: pTetOne-DsRed-cNLS was a gift from Christopher Grigsby & Ana Teixeira (Addgene plasmid # 138528 ; http://n2t.net/addgene:138528 ; RRID:Addgene_138528)
